>Addgene plasmid #160560 | pVD1 M3_3-pTRNA-scf 2.1 (GB2075) | addgene full sequence | sequence record 319297 | Addgene NGS Result
AGCTTGGAGCGAACGACCTACACCGAACTGAGATACCTACAGCGTGAGCTATGAGAAAGCGCCACGCTTC
CCGAAGGGAGAAAGGCGGACAGGTATCCGGTAAGCGGCAGGGTCGGAACAGGAGAGCGCACGAGGGAGCT
TCCAGGGGGAAACGCCTGGTATCTTTATAGTCCTGTCGGGTTTCGCCACCTCTGACTTGAGCGTCGATTT
TTGTGATGCTCGTCAGGGGGGCGGAGCCTATGGAAAAACGCCAGCAACGCGGCCTTTTTACGGTTCCTGG
CCTTTTGCTGGCCTTTTGCTCACATGTTCTTTCCTGCGTTATCCCCTGATTCTGTGGATAACCGTATTAC
CGCCTTTGAGTGAGCTGATACCGCTCGCCGCAGCCGAACGACCGAGCGCAGCGAGTCAGTGAGCGAGGAA
GCGGAAGAGCGCCCAATACGCAAACCGCCTCTCCCCGCGCGTTGGCCGATTCATTAATGCAGCTGGCACG
ACAGGTTTCCCGACTGGAAAGCGGGCAGTGAGCGCAACGCAATTAATGTGAGTTAGCTCACTCATTAGGC
ACCCCAGGCTTTACACTTTATGCTTCCGGCTCGTATGTTGTGTGGAATTGTGAGCGGATAACAATTTCAC
ACAGGAAACAGCTATGACCATGATTACGCCAAGCTATTTAGGTGACACTATAGAATACTCAAGCTATGCA
TCCAACGCGTTGGGAGCTCTCCCATATGGTCGACCTGCAGGCGGCCGCGAATTCACTAGTGATCCCGTCT
CGCTCGCCAAAACAAAGCACCAGTGGTCTAGTGGTAGAATAGTACCCTGCCACGGTACAGACCCGGGTTC
GATTCCCGGCTGGTGCAGAGACGGCGCGCGCCGTCTCAGTTTTAGAGCTAGAAATAGCAAGTTAAAATAA
GGCTAGTCCGTTATCAACTTGAAAAAGTGGCACCGAGTCGGTGCGGGAGCACATGAGGAATCACCCATGT
GCGACTCCCACAGTCACTGGGGAGTCTTCCCTTTTTTCTGACCCAGCTTTCTTGTACAAAGTTGGCATTA
CGCTTGAGCGAGACGGGAATCGAATTCCCGCGGCCGCCATGGCGGCCGGGAGCATGCGACGTCGGGCCCA
ATTCGCCCTATAGTGAGTCGTATTACAATTCACTGGCCGTCGTTTTACAACGTCGTGACTGGGAAAACCC
TGGCGTTACCCAACTTAATCGCCTTGCAGCACATCCCCCTTTCGCCAGCTGGCGTAATAGCGAAGAGGCC
CGCACCGATCGCCCTTCCCAACAGTTGCGCAGCCTGAATGGCGAATGG
[124 nt withheld, positions 1309-1432]
C
[91 nt withheld, positions 1434-1524]
A
[49 nt withheld, positions 1526-1574]
CCTTTGACGTTGGAGTCCACGTTCTTT
[37 nt withheld, positions 1602-1638]
ACCCTATCTCGGTCTATTCTTTTGATTTATAAGGGATTTTGCCGATTTCGGCCTATTGGTTAAAAAATGA
GCTGATTTAACAAAAATTTAACGCGAATTTTAACAAAATATTAACGCTTACAATTTCCTGATGCGGTATT
TTCTCCTTACGCATCTGTGCGGTATTTCACACCGCATCAGGTGGCACTTTTCGGGGAAATGTGCGCGGAA
CCCCTATTTGTTTATTTTTCTAAATACATTCAAATATGTATCCGCTCATGAGACAATAACCCTGATAAAT
GCTTCAATAATATTGAAAAAGGAAGAGTATGAGTATTCAACATTTCCGTGTCGCCCTTATTCCCTTTTTT
GCGGCATTTTGCCTTCCTGTTTTTGCTCACCCAGAAACGCTGGTGAAAGTAAAAGATGCTGAAGATCAGT
TGGGTGCACGAGTGGGTTACATCGAACTGGATCTCAACAGCGGTAAGATCCTTGAGAGTTTTCGCCCCGA
AGAACGTTTTCCAATGATGAGCACTTTTAAAGTTCTGCTATGTGGCGCGGTATTATCCCGTATTGACGCC
GGGCAAGAGCAACTCGGTCGCCGCATACACTATTCTCAGAATGACTTGGTTGAGTACTCACCAGTCACAG
AAAAGCATCTTACGGATGGCATGACAGTAAGAGAATTATGCAGTGCTGCCATAACCATGAGTGATAACAC
TGCGGCCAACTTACTTCTGACAACGATCGGAGGACCGAAGGAGCTAACCGCTTTTTTGCACAACATGGGG
GATCATGTAACTCGCCTTGATCGTTGGGAACCGGAGCTGAATGAAGCCATACCAAACGACGAGCGTGACA
CCACGATGCCTGTAGCAATGGCAACAACGTTGCGCAAACTATTAACTGGCGAACTACTTACTCTAGCTTC
CCGGCAACAATTAATAGACTGGATGGAGGCGGATAAAGTTGCAGGACCACTTCTGCGCTCGGCCCTTCCG
GCTGGCTGGTTTATTGCTGATAAATCTGGAGCCGGTGAGCGTGGGTCTCGCGGTATCATTGCAGCACTGG
GGCCAGATGGTAAGCCCTCCCGTATCGTAGTTATCTACACGACGGGGAGTCAGGCAACTATGGATGAACG
AAATAGACAGATCGCTGAGATAGGTGCCTCACTGATTAAGCATTGGTAACTGTCAGACCAAGTTTACTCA
TATATACTTTAGATTGATTTAAAACTTCATTTTTAATTTAAAAGGATCTAGGTGAAGATCCTTTTTGATA
ATCTCATGACCAAAATCCCTTAACGTGAGTTTTCGTTCCACTGAGCGTCAGACCCCGTAGAAAAGATCAA
AGGATCTTCTTGAGATCCTTTTTTTCTGCGCGTAATCTGCTGCTTGCAAACAAAAAAACCACCGCTACCA
GCGGTGGTTTGTTTGCCGGATCAAGAGCTACCAACTCTTTTTCCGAAGGTAACTGGCTTCAGCAGAGCGC
AGATACCAAATACTGTTCTTCTAGTGTAGCCGTAGTTAGGCCACCACTTCAAGAACTCTGTAGCACCGCC
TACATACCTCGCTCTGCTAATCCTGTTACCAGTGGCTGCTGCCAGTGGCGATAAGTCGTGTCTTACCGGG
TTGGACTCAAGACGATAGTTACCGGATAAGGCGCAGCGGTCGGGCTGAACGGGGGGTTCGTGCACACAGC
CC
Features (pLannotate 1.2.2; 16 found; start..end, strand, type, name):
    429..521     +  CDS            lacI (fragment): lac repressor; lacI; The lac repressor binds to the lac operator to inhibit transcription in E. coli. This inhibition can be relieved by adding lactose or isopropyl-β-D-thiogalactopyranoside (IPTG).
    534..555     +  protein_bind   CAP binding site: CAP binding activates transcription in the presence of cAMP. E. coli catabolite activator protein
    570..600     +  promoter       lac promoter: promoter for the E. coli lac operon
    608..624     +  protein_bind   lac operator: The lac repressor binds to the lac operator to inhibit transcription in E. coli. This inhibition can be relieved by adding lactose or isopropyl-β-D-thiogalactopyranoside (IPTG). lac repressor encoded by lacI
    666..684     +  promoter       SP6 promoter: promoter for bacteriophage SP6 RNA polymerase
    696..758     +  CDS            VESPI_VESMG (fragment): Experimental evidence at protein level: Swiss-Prot protein existence level 1. Shows contractile activity on isolated ileum smooth muscle. From Vespa magnifica (Hornet).
    786..856     +  ncRNA          tRNA: Accession: RF00005 - tRNA
    879..954     +  misc_RNA       gRNA scaffold: guide RNA scaffold for the Streptococcus pyogenes CRISPR/Cas9 system
   1021..1042    -  protein_bind   attB2 (fragment): mutant version of attB; recombination site for the Gateway® BP reaction BP Clonase™
   1127..1145    -  promoter       T7 promoter: promoter for bacteriophage T7 RNA polymerase
   1148..1305    +  CDS            lacZα (fragment): LacZα fragment of β-galactosidase; lacZ fragment
   1309..1737    +  rep_origin     f1 ori (sequence partly withheld): f1 bacteriophage origin of replication; arrow indicates direction of (+) strand synthesis
   1765..1815    -  misc_feature   bom (fragment): basis of mobility region from pBR322
   1842..1946    +  promoter       AmpR promoter: bla
   1947..2807    +  CDS            AmpR: β-lactamase; bla; confers resistance to ampicillin, carbenicillin, and related antibiotics
   2978..246     +  rep_origin     ori (across the origin): high-copy-number ColE1/pMB1/pBR322/pUC origin of replication
