[The description below was written by a language model from this plasmid's Addgene catalogue record and pLannotate feature annotations shown in this document.]
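Description:
pVD1 M3_3-pTRNA-scf 2.1 (GB2075) is a small (about 3.3 kb) bacterial parts plasmid belonging to the GoldenBraid modular cloning system for plant CRISPR work. Its pVD1 backbone is a self-made derivative of pGEM-T Easy. It is maintained in E. coli at high copy through a ColE1/pUC-type origin and is selected with ampicillin via the β-lactamase gene. The backbone also carries an f1 phage origin and remnants of the lac promoter/operator and lacZα region. SP6 and T7 promoters flank the cloning site and serve as sequencing primer sites. Several short annotated matches, namely a hornet peptide fragment, a partial attB2 and small lacI and bom fragments, are probably automated annotation artefacts rather than functional elements.

The 282 bp insert is not an expression cassette and contains no promoter or spacer of its own. It consists of a tRNA sequence followed by a Streptococcus pyogenes Cas9 guide RNA scaffold. The record describes this as the 2.1 scaffold-RNA version bearing MS2 aptamers, which allow recruitment of MS2 coat protein fusions. Internal BsaI and BsmBI sites were removed, and the insert can be released with BsmBI.

The part is combined with target-specific GBoligomers to build one unit, position M3_3, of a polycistronic tRNA-gRNA array. The record's purpose text calls this the first position. In the final assembly the array is transcribed from a U6-26 or U6-1 promoter supplied by another part, and endogenous tRNA processing then releases the individual guides. The associated work used such multiplexed scaffold RNAs for programmable Cas9-based transcriptional activation in plants.
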