Addgene plasmid #160560: pVD1 M3_3-pTRNA-scf 2.1 (GB2075)
Purpose: tRNA and scaffold 2.1scRNA aptamer Ms2 for the assembly of GBoligomers for the first position (positon [M3_3]) of a polycistronic tRNA-gRNA regulated by the U6-26 or U6-1 promoter
Depositing lab: Diego Orzaez. Depositing organization: Agencia Estatal Consejo Superior de Investigaciones Científicas, M.P. Publication: Strong gene activation in plants with genome-wide specificity using a new orthogonal CRISPR/Cas9-based programmable transcriptional activator. Selma S, Bernabe-Orts JM, Vazquez-Vilar M, Diego-Martin B, Ajenjo M, Garcia-Carpintero V, Granell A, Orzaez D. Plant Biotechnol J. 2019 Sep;17(9):1703-1705. doi: 10.1111/pbi.13138. Epub 2019 May 23. PubMed 31034138.
Backbone
  Vector backbone: pVD1
  Backbone manufacturer: self-made; derived from pGEMT-Easy manufactured by Promega
  Vector type: CRISPR
Growth in bacteria
  Bacterial resistance: Ampicillin, 100 μg/mL
  Growth temperature: 37°C
  Growth strain: DH5alpha
  Copy number: High Copy
Gene/Insert
  Gene/Insert name: M3_3-pTRNA-scf 2.1
  Species: Unspecified
  Insert size (bp): 282
  Mutation: BsaI and BsmBI sites removed
  Cloning method: Restriction Enzyme; 5′ cloning site BsaI (destroyed during cloning); 3′ cloning site BsaI (destroyed during cloning)
  Sequencing primers: 5′ T7; 3′ SP6
Terms and licenses: Academic/Nonprofit Terms; Industry Terms: Not Available to Industry
Depositor comments: Compatible with GoldenBraid; insert can be released with BsmBI
How to cite: pVD1 M3_3-pTRNA-scf 2.1 (GB2075) was a gift from Diego Orzaez (Addgene plasmid # 160560 ; http://n2t.net/addgene:160560 ; RRID:Addgene_160560)
